Addgene plasmid #168355: pTL121
Purpose: pGBKT7 yeast two-hybrid plasmid
Depositing lab: Sophien Kamoun. Depositing organization: Sainsbury Laboratory, Norwich. Publication: A single amino acid polymorphism in a conserved effector of the multihost blast fungus pathogen expands host-target binding spectrum. Bentham AR, Petit-Houdenot Y, Win J, Chuma I, Terauchi R, Banfield MJ, Kamoun S, Langner T. PLoS Pathog. 2021 Nov 10;17(11):e1009957. doi: 10.1371/journal.ppat.1009957. eCollection 2021 Nov. PubMed 34758051.
Backbone
  Vector backbone: pGBKT7
  Vector type: Yeast Expression
Growth in bacteria
  Bacterial resistance: Kanamycin, 50 μg/mL
  Growth temperature: 37°C
  Growth strain: DH5alpha
  Copy number: High Copy
Gene/Insert
  Gene/Insert name: Traes_2DL_2A1D45D02.1
  Species: Triticum aestivum
  Cloning method: Unknown
Terms and licenses: Academic/Nonprofit Terms; Industry Terms: Not Available to Industry
How to cite: pTL121 was a gift from Sophien Kamoun (Addgene plasmid # 168355 ; http://n2t.net/addgene:168355 ; RRID:Addgene_168355)
