[The description below was written by a language model from this plasmid's Addgene catalogue record and pLannotate feature annotations shown in this document.]
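Description:
pTL121 is a yeast two-hybrid "bait" plasmid built on the pGBKT7 backbone, a yeast expression shuttle vector of about 7.6 kb. It is propagated in E. coli through a high-copy ColE1/pUC-type origin and selected with kanamycin via the Tn5 aminoglycoside phosphotransferase gene (NeoR/KanR), which is driven by a bla-type promoter. In Saccharomyces cerevisiae it is maintained episomally by the 2μ origin and selected through the TRP1 auxotrophic marker under its own promoter, which complements tryptophan auxotrophy in trp1 host strains. An f1 origin and several small remnants of earlier cloning vectors (lac promoter/operator, lacZα, lacI, rop, bom and ble fragments) are also annotated but play no functional role in the two-hybrid assay.

The expression cassette consists of the constitutive yeast ADH1 promoter driving the GAL4 DNA-binding domain, followed by a T7 promoter, the cloning region, and T7 and ADH1 terminators. The catalogue lists the insert as the wheat (Triticum aestivum) gene model Traes_2DL_2A1D45D02.1. The automated feature table does not annotate it, but the unannotated interval between the T7 promoter and the T7 terminator, roughly 360 nt, is where it would be expected to lie, expressed as a fusion to the GAL4 DNA-binding domain. The record does not describe the protein encoded, the boundaries of the cloned fragment or the cloning method. In a two-hybrid screen, interaction of this bait with a GAL4 activation-domain "prey" fusion reconstitutes a functional activator and switches on reporter genes. The T7 promoter additionally allows in vitro transcription of the insert. The associated publication concerns host-target binding by a conserved blast fungus effector, which suggests the plasmid was used to test such effector–host protein interactions.
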