Features (pLannotate 1.2.2; 23 found; start..end, strand, type, name):
     30..734     +  promoter       ADH1 promoter: S. cerevisiae ADH1; promoter for alcohol dehydrogenase 1
    762..1202    +  CDS            GAL4 DNA binding domain: DNA binding domain of the GAL4 transcriptional activator; Saccharomyces cerevisiae GAL4 (truncated)
   1213..1231    +  promoter       T7 promoter: promoter for bacteriophage T7 RNA polymerase
   1592..1639    +  terminator     T7 terminator: transcription terminator for bacteriophage T7 RNA polymerase
   1666..1853    +  terminator     ADH1 terminator: S. cerevisiae ADH1; transcription terminator for the S. cerevisiae alcohol dehydrogenase 1 (ADH1) gene
   1901..1917    -  protein_bind   lac operator: The lac repressor binds to the lac operator to inhibit transcription in E. coli. This inhibition can be relieved by adding lactose or isopropyl-β-D-thiogalactopyranoside (IPTG). lac repressor encoded by lacI
   1925..1955    -  promoter       lac promoter: promoter for the E. coli lac operon
   1970..1991    -  protein_bind   CAP binding site: CAP binding activates transcription in the presence of cAMP. E. coli catabolite activator protein
   2004..2096    -  CDS            lacI (fragment): lac repressor; lacI; The lac repressor binds to the lac operator to inhibit transcription in E. coli. This inhibition can be relieved by adding lactose or isopropyl-β-D-thiogalactopyranoside (IPTG).
   2279..2867    -  rep_origin     ori: high-copy-number ColE1/pMB1/pBR322/pUC origin of replication
   3089..3105    +  polyA_signal   bGH poly(A) signal (fragment): bovine growth hormone polyadenylation signal
   3196..3243    -  polyA_signal   HSV TK poly(A) signal: herpes simplex virus thymidine kinase polyadenylation signal (Cole and Stacy, 1985)
   3302..3454    -  CDS            ble (fragment): BLE_KLEPN - Experimental evidence at protein level: Swiss-Prot protein existence level 1. Binding protein with a strong affinity to the bleomycin family of antibiotics. Binds to CL990; an antimitotic-antibiotic compound. From Klebsiella pneumoniae.
   3475..4269    -  CDS            NeoR/KanR: aminoglycoside phosphotransferase from Tn5; aph(3')-II (or nptII); confers resistance to neomycin, kanamycin, and G418 (Geneticin®)
   4270..4374    -  promoter       AmpR promoter: bla
   4401..5743    -  rep_origin     2μ ori: yeast 2μ plasmid origin of replication
   5811..5846    +  CDS            rop (fragment): Rop protein, which maintains plasmids at low copy number; rop
   5948..5997    +  misc_feature   bom (fragment): basis of mobility region from pBR322
   6136..6283    +  promoter       TRP1 promoter: S. cerevisiae TRP1
   6284..6958    +  CDS            TRP1: phosphoribosylanthranilate isomerase, required for tryptophan biosynthesis; S. cerevisiae TRP1; yeast auxotrophic marker
   7009..7060    +  misc_feature   bom (fragment): basis of mobility region from pBR322
   7088..7516    -  rep_origin     f1 ori (sequence partly withheld): f1 bacteriophage origin of replication; arrow indicates direction of (+) strand synthesis
   7520..29      -  CDS            lacZα (fragment) (across the origin): LacZα fragment of β-galactosidase; lacZ fragment
>Addgene plasmid #168355 | pTL121 | addgene full sequence | sequence record 349465 | Addgene NGS Result
CGGTGCGGGCCTCTTCGCTATTACGCCAGATCCTTTTGTTGTTTCCGGGTGTACAATATGGACTTCCTCT
TTTCTGGCAACCAAACCCATACATCGGGATTCCTATAATACCTTCGTTGGTCTCCCTAACATGTAGGTGG
CGGAGGGGAGATATACAATAGAACAGATACCAGACAAGACATAATGGGCTAAACAAGACTACACCAATTA
CACTGCCTCATTGATGGTGGTACATAACGAACTAATACTGTAGCCCTAGACTTGATAGCCATCATCATAT
CGAAGTTTCACTACCCTTTTTCCATTTGCCATCTATTGAAGTAATAATAGGCGCATGCAACTTCTTTTCT
TTTTTTTTCTTTTCTCTCTCCCCCGTTGTTGTCTCACCATATCCGCAATGACAAAAAAATGATGGAAGAC
ACTAAAGGAAAAAATTAACGACAAAGACAGCACCAACAGATGTCGTTGTTCCAGAGCTGATGAGGGGTAT
CTCGAAGCACACGAAACTTTTTCCTTCCTTCATTCACGCACACTACTCTCTAATGAGCAACGGTATACGG
CCTTCCTTCCAGTTACTTGAATTTGAAATAAAAAAAAGTTTGCTGTCTTGCTATCAAGTATAAATAGACC
TGCAATTATTAATCTTTTGTTTCCTCGTCATTGTTCTCGTTCCCTTTCTTCCTTGTTTCTTTTTCTGCAC
AATATTTCAAGCTATACCAAGCATACAATCAACTCCAAGCTTGAAGCAAGCCTCCTGAAAGATGAAGCTA
CTGTCTTCTATCGAACAAGCATGCGATATTTGCCGACTTAAAAAGCTCAAGTGCTCCAAAGAAAAACCGA
AGTGCGCCAAGTGTCTGAAGAACAACTGGGAGTGTCGCTACTCTCCCAAAACCAAAAGGTCTCCGCTGAC
TAGGGCACATCTGACAGAAGTGGAATCAAGGCTAGAAAGACTGGAACAGCTATTTCTACTGATTTTTCCT
CGAGAAGACCTTGACATGATTTTGAAAATGGATTCTTTACAGGATATAAAAGCATTGTTAACAGGATTAT
TTGTACAAGATAATGTGAATAAAGATGCCGTCACAGATAGATTGGCTTCAGTGGAGACTGATATGCCTCT
AACATTGAGACAGCATAGAATAAGTGCGACATCATCATCGGAAGAGAGTAGTAACAAAGGTCAAAGACAG
TTGACTGTATCGCCGGAATTTGTAATACGACTCACTATAGGGCGAGCCGCCATCATGGAGGAGCAGAAGC
TGATCTCAGAGGAGGACCTGCATATGGCCATGGAGGCCGAATTCAGCAAACGCACCGTGCTGCGCGTGGA
TACCAGCTGCGCCAAATGCAAACGCAAAGTGCTGCTGGCAGTGAGCAGCCTGCAGGGCGTGGACAAGATC
GAGATCGACAGCGAAAAAGGCACCATGACCGTGACCGGTGGTGTTGATCCTGTGGATGTGGTGGAAGCCA
CCCGCCGTAAAGCCGGTAAACGCGCCGATGTGCTGACCATTGGTCCGCCGCCGAGTGCAAGCACCGCAAG
CAAACCGGAAGAGAAAAAATAAGGATCCGTCGACCTGCAGCGGCCGCATAACTAGCATAACCCCTTGGGG
CCTCTAAACGGGTCTTGAGGGGTTTTTTGCGCGCTTGCAGCCAAGCTAATTCCGGGCGAATTTCTTATGA
TTTATGATTTTTATTATTAAATAAGTTATAAAAAAAATAAGTGTATACAAATTTTAAAGTGACTCTTAGG
TTTTAAAACGAAAATTCTTATTCTTGAGTAACTCTTTCCTGTAGGTCAGGTTGCTTTCTCAGGTATAGCA
TGAGGTCGCTCTTATTGACCACACCTCTACCGGCATGCAAGCTTGGCGTAATCATGGTCATAGCTGTTTC
CTGTGTGAAATTGTTATCCGCTCACAATTCCACACAACATACGAGCCGGAAGCATAAAGTGTAAAGCCTG
GGGTGCCTAATGAGTGAGCTAACTCACATTAATTGCGTTGCGCTCACTGCCCGCTTTCCAGTCGGGAAAC
CTGTCGTGCCAGCTGCATTAATGAATCGGCCAACGCGCGGGGAGAGGCGGTTTGCGTATTGGGCGCTCTT
CCGCTTCCTCGCTCACTGACTCGCTGCGCTCGGTCGTTCGGCTGCGGCGAGCGGTATCAGCTCACTCAAA
GGCGGTAATACGGTTATCCACAGAATCAGGGGATAACGCAGGAAAGAACATGTGAGCAAAAGGCCAGCAA
AAGGCCAGGAACCGTAAAAAGGCCGCGTTGCTGGCGTTTTTCCATAGGCTCCGCCCCCCTGACGAGCATC
ACAAAAATCGACGCTCAAGTCAGAGGTGGCGAAACCCGACAGGACTATAAAGATACCAGGCGTTTCCCCC
TGGAAGCTCCCTCGTGCGCTCTCCTGTTCCGACCCTGCCGCTTACCGGATACCTGTCCGCCTTTCTCCCT
TCGGGAAGCGTGGCGCTTTCTCATAGCTCACGCTGTAGGTATCTCAGTTCGGTGTAGGTCGTTCGCTCCA
AGCTGGGCTGTGTGCACGAACCCCCCGTTCAGCCCGACCGCTGCGCCTTATCCGGTAACTATCGTCTTGA
GTCCAACCCGGTAAGACACGACTTATCGCCACTGGCAGCAGCCACTGGTAACAGGATTAGCAGAGCGAGG
TATGTAGGCGGTGCTACAGAGTTCTTGAAGTGGTGGCCTAACTACGGCTACACTAGAAGAACAGTATTTG
GTATCTGCGCTCTGCTGAAGCCAGTTACCTTCGGAAAAAGAGTTGGTAGCTCTTGATCCGGCAAACAAAC
CACCGCTGGTAGCGGTGGTTTTTTTGTTTGCAAGCAGCAGATTACGCGCAGAAAAAAAGGATCTCAAGAA
GATCCTTTGATCTTTTCTACGGGGTCTGACGCTCAGTGGAACGAAAACTCACGTTAAGGGATTTTGGTCA
TGAGATTATCAAAAAGGATCTTCACCTAGATCCTTTTAAATTAAAAATGAAGTTTTAAATCAATCTAAAG
TATATATGAGTAACCTGAGGCTATGGCAGGGCCTGCCGCCCCGACGTTGGCTGCGAGCCCTGGGCCTTCA
CCCGAACTTGGGGGGTGGGGTGGGGAAAAGGAAGAAACGCGGGCGTATTGGCCCCAATGGGGTCTCGGTG
GGGTATCGACAGAGTGCCAGCCCTGGGACCGAACCCCGCGTTTATGAACAAACGACCCAACACCGTGCGT
TTTATTCTGTCTTTTTATTGCCGTCATAGCGCGGGTTCCTTCCGGTATTGTCTCCTTCCGTGTTTCAGTT
AGCCTCCCCCTAGGGTGGGCGAAGAACTCCAGCATGAGATCCCCGCGCTGGAGGATCATCCAGCCGGCGT
CCCGGAAAACGATTCCGAAGCCCAACCTTTCATAGAAGGCGGCGGTGGAATCGAAATCTCGTGATGGCAG
GTTGGGCGTCGCTTGGTCGGTCATTTCGAACCCCAGAGTCCCGCTCAGAAGAACTCGTCAAGAAGGCGAT
AGAAGGCGATGCGCTGCGAATCGGGAGCGGCGATACCGTAAAGCACGAGGAAGCGGTCAGCCCATTCGCC
GCCAAGCTCTTCAGCAATATCACGGGTAGCCAACGCTATGTCCTGATAGCGGTCCGCCACACCCAGCCGG
CCACAGTCGATGAATCCAGAAAAGCGGCCATTTTCCACCATGATATTCGGCAAGCAGGCATCGCCATGAG
TCACGACGAGATCCTCGCCGTCGGGCATGCTCGCCTTGAGCCTGGCGAACAGTTCGGCTGGCGCGAGCCC
CTGATGCTCTTCGTCCAGATCATCCTGATCGACAAGACCGGCTTCCATCCGAGTACGTGCTCGCTCGATG
CGATGTTTCGCTTGGTGGTCGAATGGGCAGGTAGCCGGATCAAGCGTATGCAGCCGCCGCATTGCATCAG
CCATGATGGATACTTTCTCGGCAGGAGCAAGGTGAGATGACAGGAGATCCTGCCCCGGCACTTCGCCCAA
TAGCAGCCAGTCCCTTCCCGCTTCAGTGACAACGTCGAGCACAGCTGCGCAAGGAACGCCCGTCGTGGCC
AGCCACGATAGCCGCGCTGCCTCGTCTTGCAGTTCATTCAGGGCACCGGACAGGTCGGTCTTGACAAAAA
GAACCGGGCGCCCCTGCGCTGACAGCCGGAACACGGCGGCATCAGAGCAGCCGATTGTCTGTTGTGCCCA
GTCATAGCCGAATAGCCTCTCCACCCAAGCGGCCGGAGAACCTGCGTGCAATCCATCTTGTTCAATCATA
CTCTTCCTTTTTCAATATTATTGAAGCATTTATCAGGGTTATTGTCTCATGAGCGGATACATATTTGAAT
GTATTTAGAAAAATAAACAAATAGGGGTTCCGCGCACATTTCCCCGAAAAGTGCCACCTGAACGAAGCAT
CTGTGCTTCATTTTGTAGAACAAAAATGCAACGCGAGAGCGCTAATTTTTCAAACAAAGAATCTGAGCTG
CATTTTTACAGAACAGAAATGCAACGCGAAAGCGCTATTTTACCAACGAAGAATCTGTGCTTCATTTTTG
TAAAACAAAAATGCAACGCGAGAGCGCTAATTTTTCAAACAAAGAATCTGAGCTGCATTTTTACAGAACA
GAAATGCAACGCGAGAGCGCTATTTTACCAACAAAGAATCTATACTTCTTTTTTGTTCTACAAAAATGCA
TCCCGAGAGCGCTATTTTTCTAACAAAGCATCTTAGATTACTTTTTTTCTCCTTTGTGCGCTCTATAATG
CAGTCTCTTGATAACTTTTTGCACTGTAGGTCCGTTAAGGTTAGAAGAAGGCTACTTTGGTGTCTATTTT
CTCTTCCATAAAAAAAGCCTGACTCCACTTCCCGCGTTTACTGATTACTAGCGAAGCTGCGGGTGCATTT
TTTCAAGATAAAGGCATCCCCGATTATATTCTATACCGATGTGGATTGCGCATACTTTGTGAACAGAAAG
TGATAGCGTTGATGATTCTTCATTGGTCAGAAAATTATGAACGGTTTCTTCTATTTTGTCTCTATATACT
ACGTATAGGAAATGTTTACATTTTCGTATTGTTTTCGATTCACTCTATGAATAGTTCTTACTACAATTTT
TTTGTCTAAAGAGTAATACTAGAGATAAACATAAAAAATGTAGAGGTCGAGTTTAGATGCAAGTTCAAGG
AGCGAAAGGTGGATGGGTAGGTTATATAGGGATATAGCACAGAGATATATAGCAAAGAGATACTTTTGAG
CAATGTTTGTGGAAGCGGTATTCGCAATATTTTAGTAGCTCGTTACAGTCCGGTGCGTTTTTGGTTTTTT
GAAAGTGCGTCTTCAGAGCGCTTTTGGTTTTCAAAAGCGCTCTGAAGTTCCTATACTTTCTAGAGAATAG
GAACTTCGGAATAGGAACTTCAAAGCGTTTCCGAAAACGAGCGCTTCCGAAAATGCAACGCGAGCTGCGC
ACATACAGCTCACTGTTCACGTCGCACCTATATCTGCGTGTTGCCTGTATATATATATACATGAGAAGAA
CGGCATAGTGCGTGTTTATGCTTAAATGCGTACTTATATGCGTCTATTTATGTAGGATGAAAGGTAGTCT
AGTACCTCCTGTGATATTATCCCATTCCATGCGGGGTATCGTATGCTTCCTTCAGCACTACCCTTTAGCT
GTTCTATATGCTGCCACTCCTCAATTGGATTAGTCTCATCCTTCAATGCTATCATTTCCTTTGATATTGG
ATCATACTAAGAAACCATTATTATCATGACATTAACCTATAAAAATAGGCGTATCACGAGGCCCTTTCGT
CTCGCGCGTTTCGGTGATGACGGTGAAAACCTCTGACACATGCAGCTCCCGGAGACGGTCACAGCTTGTC
TGTAAGCGGATGCCGGGAGCAGACAAGCCCGTCAGGGCGCGTCAGCGGGTGTTGGCGGGTGTCGGGGCTG
GCTTAACTATGCGGCATCAGAGCAGATTGTACTGAGAGTGCACCATAGATCAACGACATTACTATATATA
TAATATAGGAAGCATTTAATAGAACAGCATCGTAATATATGTGTACTTTGCAGTTATGACGCCAGATGGC
AGTAGTGGAAGATATTCTTTATTGAAAAATAGCTTGTCACCTTACGTACAATCTTGATCCGGAGCTTTTC
TTTTTTTGCCGATTAAGAATTAATTCGGTCGAAAAAAGAAAAGGAGAGGGCCAAGAGGGAGGGCATTGGT
GACTATTGAGCACGTGAGTATACGTGATTAAGCACACAAAGGCAGCTTGGAGTATGTCTGTTATTAATTT
CACAGGTAGTTCTGGTCCATTGGTGAAAGTTTGCGGCTTGCAGAGCACAGAGGCCGCAGAATGTGCTCTA
GATTCCGATGCTGACTTGCTGGGTATTATATGTGTGCCCAATAGAAAGAGAACAATTGACCCGGTTATTG
CAAGGAAAATTTCAAGTCTTGTAAAAGCATATAAAAATAGTTCAGGCACTCCGAAATACTTGGTTGGCGT
GTTTCGTAATCAACCTAAGGAGGATGTTTTGGCTCTGGTCAATGATTACGGCATTGATATCGTCCAACTG
CATGGAGATGAGTCGTGGCAAGAATACCAAGAGTTCCTCGGTTTGCCAGTTATTAAAAGACTCGTATTTC
CAAAAGACTGCAACATACTACTCAGTGCAGCTTCACAGAAACCTCATTCGTTTATTCCCTTGTTTGATTC
AGAAGCAGGTGGGACAGGTGAACTTTTGGATTGGAACTCGATTTCTGACTGGGTTGGAAGGCAAGAGAGC
CCCGAAAGCTTACATTTTATGTTAGCTGGTGGACTGACGCCAGAAAATGTTGGTGATGCGCTTAGATTAA
ATGGCGTTATTGGTGTTGATGTAAGCGGAGGTGTGGAGACAAATGGTGTAAAAGACTCTAACAAAATAGC
AAATTTCGTCAAAAATGCTAAGAAATAGGTTATTACTGAGTAGTATTTATTTAAGTATTGTTTGTGCACT
TGCCGATCTATGCGGTGTGAAATACCGCACAGATGCGTAAGGAGAAAATACCGCATCAGGAAATTGTAAG
CGTTAATATTTTGTTAAAATTCGCGTTAAATTTTTGTTAAATCAGCTCATTTTTTAACCAATAGGCCGAA
ATCGGCAAAATCCCTTATAAATCAAAAGAATAGACCGAGATAGGGT
[37 nt withheld, positions 7187-7223]
AAAGAACGTGGACTCCAACGTCAAAGG
[49 nt withheld, positions 7251-7299]
T
[91 nt withheld, positions 7301-7391]
G
[124 nt withheld, positions 7393-7516]
CCATTCGCCATTCAGGCTGCGCAACTGTTGGGAAGGGCGAT
