>Addgene plasmid #168355 | pTL121 | depositor partial sequence | sequence record 326455 | insert
GAATTCAGCAAACGCACCGTGCTGCGCGTGGATACCAGCTGCGCCAAATGCAAACGCAAAGTGCTGCTGG
CAGTGAGCAGCCTGCAGGGCGTGGACAAGATCGAGATCGACAGCGAAAAAGGCACCATGACCGTGACCGG
TGGTGTTGATCCTGTGGATGTGGTGGAAGCCACCCGCCGTAAAGCCGGTAAACGCGCCGATGTGCTGACC
ATTGGTCCGCCGCCGAGTGCAAGCACCGCAAGCAAACCGGAAGAGAAAAAATAAGGATCC
